>Addgene plasmid #158093 | ND4 left TALE–G1333 DddAtox N | addgene full sequence | sequence record 308091 | Addgene NGS Result
GACGGATCGGGAGATCTCCCGATCCCCTATGGTGCACTCTCAGTACAATCTGCTCTGATGCCGCATAGTT
AAGCCAGTATCTGCTCCCTGCTTGTGTGTTGGAGGTCGCTGAGTAGTGCGCGAGCAAAATTTAAGCTACA
ACAAGGCAAGGCTTGACCGACAATTGCATGAAGAATCTGCTTAGGGTTAGGCGTTTTGCGCTGCTTCGCG
ATGTACGGGCCAGATATACGCGTTGACATTGATTATTGACTAGTTATTAATAGTAATCAATTACGGGGTC
ATTAGTTCATAGCCCATATATGGAGTTCCGCGTTACATAACTTACGGTAAATGGCCCGCCTGGCTGACCG
CCCAACGACCCCCGCCCATTGACGTCAATAATGACGTATGTTCCCATAGTAACGCCAATAGGGACTTTCC
ATTGACGTCAATGGGTGGAGTATTTACGGTAAACTGCCCACTTGGCAGTACATCAAGTGTATCATATGCC
AAGTACGCCCCCTATTGACGTCAATGACGGTAAATGGCCCGCCTGGCATTATGCCCAGTACATGACCTTA
TGGGACTTTCCTACTTGGCAGTACATCTACGTATTAGTCATCGCTATTACCATGGTGATGCGGTTTTGGC
AGTACATCAATGGGCGTGGATAGCGGTTTGACTCACGGGGATTTCCAAGTCTCCACCCCATTGACGTCAA
TGGGAGTTTGTTTTGGCACCAAAATCAACGGGACTTTCCAAAATGTCGTAACAACTCCGCCCCATTGACG
CAAATGGGCGGTAGGCGTGTACGGTGGGAGGTCTATATAAGCAGAGCTCTCTGGCTAACTAGAGAACCCA
CTGCTTACTGGCTTATCGAAATTAATACGACTCACTATAGGGAGACCCAAGCTGGCTAGCACCATGGCCC
TGTCCCGTGCGGTTTGTGGCACCTCCCGTCAACTGGCTCCGGTTCTGGGTTATCTGGGTTCCCGTCAAAA
ACACTCCCTGCCGGACTACCCGTATGATGTTCCGGATTACGCTGGCTACCCATACGACGTCCCAGACTAC
GCTGGCTACCCATACGACGTCCCAGACTACGCTATGGACATCGCGGATCTGCGTACCCTGGGTTACAGCC
AGCAGCAGCAGGAGAAGATCAAGCCGAAGGTGCGCAGCACCGTGGCTCAGCACCACGAAGCCCTGGTGGG
CCACGGTTTCACCCACGCTCACATCGTGGCCCTGAGCCAGCACCCAGCCGCGCTGGGCACCGTGGCCGTG
AAATATCAGGACATGATTGCTGCCCTGCCAGAGGCCACCCATGAAGCTATTGTGGGCGTGGGCAAGCAGT
GGAGCGGTGCTCGTGCGCTGGAGGCGCTGCTGACCGTGGCTGGTGAACTGCGTGGTCCGCCGCTGCAGCT
GGATACCGGTCAGCTGCTGAAAATCGCGAAACGTGGCGGTGTGACCGCGGTGGAAGCCGTGCATGCTTGG
CGTAATGCTCTGACCGGTGCGCCGCTGAACCTGACCCCGGAACAGGTGGTGGCAATCGCAAGCAATAATG
GTGGTAAACAGGCTCTGGAAACCGTGCAAGCTCTGCTGCCAGTTCTGTGCCAGGCTCATGGTCTGACCCC
GCAGCAGGTGGTGGCTATTGCCAGCCATGATGGCGGCAAGCAGGCCCTGGAGACCGTGCAGCGTCTGCTG
CCGGTGCTGTGCCAGGCCCATGGCCTGACCCCGCAGCAAGTTGTGGCTATTGCCAGCAACGGCGGTGGCA
AACAGGCTCTGGAGACCGTGCAGCGCCTGTTACCGGTGCTGTGCCAAGCCCATGGTCTGACCCCGGAGCA
GGTGGTGGCGATCGCTAGCAACATTGGTGGCAAGCAGGCCCTGGAAACCGTGCAGGCGCTGTTGCCGGTG
CTGTGCCAAGCCCATGGGCTGACCCCGGAACAAGTTGTTGCCATTGCCAGCAACAATGGTGGCAAACAGG
CTCTGGAAACTGTGCAGGCCCTGCTTCCGGTGCTGTGCCAGGCCCATGGATTAACCCCGGAACAAGTTGT
GGCTATTGCGAGCAATGGCGGCGGCAAGCAGGCGCTGGAAACCGTGCAGGCTCTGTTACCGGTGCTGTGC
CAGGCGCATGGCCTGACCCCGGAGCAAGTGGTGGCCATCGCTAGCAACATTGGCGGTAAACAGGCGCTGG
AGACCGTTCAGCGTCTGTTACCGGTGCTGTGCCAGGCACATGGCCTTACCCCGGAACAAGTTGTGGCCAT
TGCCAGCAACATCGGCGGCAAGCAGGCCCTGGAAACGGTGCAGGCGCTGCTCCCGGTGCTGTGCCAGGCC
CATGGGTTAACCCCGGAACAAGTGGTTGCTATTGCTAGCCATGATGGCGGTAAACAGGCCCTGGAGACCG
TTCAGCGCCTGCTACCGGTGCTGTGCCAGGCCCATGGTTTAACCCCGGAACAGGTTGTTGCGATTGCTAG
CCACGATGGCGGCAAGCAGGCTCTGGAGACCGTTCAGGCCCTGCTCCCGGTGCTGTGCCAGGCCCATGGG
CTTACCCCGGAGCAAGTTGTTGCTATTGCCTCCAATATTGGCGGTAAACAGGCGCTGGAAACCGTTCAGG
CTCTGCTTCCGGTGCTGTGCCAGGCTCATGGCCTCACCCCGGAACAAGTTGTGGCGATTGCGTCCCATGA
TGGCGGCAAGCAGGCCCTGGAAACTGTGCAGGCGCTGCTACCGGTGCTGTGCCAGGCCCATGGGCTAACC
CCGGAACAGGTGGTTGCGATTGCTAGCAACAACGGCGGTAAACAGGCTCTGGAGACTGTTCAGCGTCTGC
TTCCGGTGCTGTGCCAGGCTCATGGGCTGACCCCGCAGCAAGTGGTTGCTATTGCCAGCAATGGCGGTGG
CAAGCAGGCGCTGGAGACTGTTCAGCGCCTGCTCCCGGTGCTGTGCCAGGCTCATGGTTTAACCCCGGAG
CAGGTTGTGGCGATCGCCAGCAATGGTGGCGGTAAACAGGCTCTGGAAACGGTGCAGGCCCTGCTCCCGG
TGCTGTGCCAGGCTCATGGACTGACCCCGGAGCAAGTTGTTGCCATTGCGTCCCACGACGGCGGCAAGCA
GGCGCTGGAGACGGTGCAGGCTCTGCTCCCGGTGCTGTGCCAGGCTCACGGTCTGACCCCGCAACAGGTG
GTGGCAATCGCAAGCAACGGTGGTGGTCGTCCGGCACTGGAGAGCATTGTGGCGCAGCTGAGCCGTCCAG
ACCCGGCCCTGGCGGCTCTGACCAACGATCACCTGGTGGCGCTGGCTTGCCTGGGCGGTCGTCCGGCCCT
GGATGCGGTGAAGAAAGGCCTGGGTGGATCCGGCAGCTACGCCCTGGGTCCGTATCAGATTAGCGCCCCG
CAGCTGCCAGCTTACAATGGTCAGACCGTGGGTACCTTCTACTATGTGAACGACGCGGGCGGTCTGGAGA
GCAAGGTGTTTAGCAGCGGCGGTTCTGGCGGCTCAACTAATCTGAGCGACATCATTGAGAAGGAGACTGG
GAAACAGCTGGTCATTCAGGAGTCCATCCTGATGCTGCCTGAGGAGGTGGAGGAAGTGATCGGCAACAAG
CCAGAGTCTGACATCCTGGTGCACACCGCCTACGACGAGTCCACAGATGAGAATGTGATGCTGCTGACCT
CTGACGCCCCCGAGTATAAGCCTTGGGCCCTGGTCATCCAGGATTCTAACGGCGAGAATAAGATCAAGAT
GCTGTGATAAACCACGATCGTTATGCTGATCATACCCTAATGATCCCAGCAAGATAATGTCCTGTCTTCT
AAGATGTGCATCAAGCCTGGTACATACTGAAAACCCTATAAGGTCCTGGATAATTTTTGTTTGATTATTC
ATTGAAGAAACATTTATTTTCCAATTGTGTGAAGTTTTTGACTGTTAATAAAAGAATCTGTCAACCATCA
AACTTCTGAGGCGGAAAGAACCAGCTGGGGCTCTAGGGGGTATCCCC
[124 nt withheld, positions 3968-4091]
C
[91 nt withheld, positions 4093-4183]
A
[49 nt withheld, positions 4185-4233]
CCTTTGACGTTGGAGTCCACGTTCTTT
[37 nt withheld, positions 4261-4297]
ACCCTATCTCGGTCTATTCTTTTGATTTATAAGGGATTTTGCCGATTTCGGCCTATTGGTTAAAAAATGA
GCTGATTTAACAAAAATTTAACGCGAATTAATTCTGTGGAATGTGTGTCAGTTAGGGTGTGGAAAGTCCC
CAGGCTCCCCAGCAGGCAGAAGTATGCAAAGCATGCATCTCAATTAGTCAGCAACCAGGTGTGGAAAGTC
CCCAGGCTCCCCAGCAGGCAGAAGTATGCAAAGCATGCATCTCAATTAGTCAGCAACCATAGTCCCGCCC
CTAACTCCGCCCATCCCGCCCCTAACTCCGCCCAGTTCCGCCCATTCTCCGCCCCATGGCTGACTAATTT
TTTTTATTTATGCAGAGGCCGAGGCCGCCTCTGCCTCTGAGCTATTCCAGAAGTAGTGAGGAGGCTTTTT
TGGAGGCCTAGGCTTTTGCAAAAAGCTCCCGGGAGCTTGTATATCCATTTTCGGATCTGATCAGCACGTG
TTGACAATTAATCATCGGCATAGTATATCGGCATAGTATAATACGACAAGGTGAGGAACTAAACCATGGC
CAAGCCTTTGTCTCAAGAAGAATCCACCCTCATTGAAAGAGCAACGGCTACAATCAACAGCATCCCCATC
TCTGAAGACTACAGCGTCGCCAGCGCAGCTCTCTCTAGCGACGGCCGCATCTTCACTGGTGTCAATGTAT
ATCATTTTACTGGGGGACCTTGTGCAGAACTCGTGGTGCTGGGCACTGCTGCTGCTGCGGCAGCTGGCAA
CCTGACTTGTATCGTCGCGATCGGAAATGAGAACAGGGGCATCTTGAGCCCCTGCGGACGGTGCCGACAG
GTGCTTCTCGATCTGCATCCTGGGATCAAAGCCATAGTGAAGGACAGTGATGGACAGCCGACGGCAGTTG
GGATTCGTGAATTGCTGCCCTCTGGTTATGTGTGGGAGGGCTAAGCACTTCGTGGCCGAGGAGCAGGACT
GACACGTGCTACGAGATTTCGATTCCACCGCCGCCTTCTATGAAAGGTTGGGCTTCGGAATCGTTTTCCG
GGACGCCGGCTGGATGATCCTCCAGCGCGGGGATCTCATGCTGGAGTTCTTCGCCCACCCCAACTTGTTT
ATTGCAGCTTATAATGGTTACAAATAAAGCAATAGCATCACAAATTTCACAAATAAAGCATTTTTTTCAC
TGCATTCTAGTTGTGGTTTGTCCAAACTCATCAATGTATCTTATCATGTCTGTATACCGTCGACCTCTAG
CTAGAGCTTGGCGTAATCATGGTCATAGCTGTTTCCTGTGTGAAATTGTTATCCGCTCACAATTCCACAC
AACATACGAGCCGGAAGCATAAAGTGTAAAGCCTGGGGTGCCTAATGAGTGAGCTAACTCACATTAATTG
CGTTGCGCTCACTGCCCGCTTTCCAGTCGGGAAACCTGTCGTGCCAGCTGCATTAATGAATCGGCCAACG
CGCGGGGAGAGGCGGTTTGCGTATTGGGCGCTCTTCCGCTTCCTCGCTCACTGACTCGCTGCGCTCGGTC
GTTCGGCTGCGGCGAGCGGTATCAGCTCACTCAAAGGCGGTAATACGGTTATCCACAGAATCAGGGGATA
ACGCAGGAAAGAACATGTGAGCAAAAGGCCAGCAAAAGGCCAGGAACCGTAAAAAGGCCGCGTTGCTGGC
GTTTTTCCATAGGCTCCGCCCCCCTGACGAGCATCACAAAAATCGACGCTCAAGTCAGAGGTGGCGAAAC
CCGACAGGACTATAAAGATACCAGGCGTTTCCCCCTGGAAGCTCCCTCGTGCGCTCTCCTGTTCCGACCC
TGCCGCTTACCGGATACCTGTCCGCCTTTCTCCCTTCGGGAAGCGTGGCGCTTTCTCATAGCTCACGCTG
TAGGTATCTCAGTTCGGTGTAGGTCGTTCGCTCCAAGCTGGGCTGTGTGCACGAACCCCCCGTTCAGCCC
GACCGCTGCGCCTTATCCGGTAACTATCGTCTTGAGTCCAACCCGGTAAGACACGACTTATCGCCACTGG
CAGCAGCCACTGGTAACAGGATTAGCAGAGCGAGGTATGTAGGCGGTGCTACAGAGTTCTTGAAGTGGTG
GCCTAACTACGGCTACACTAGAAGAACAGTATTTGGTATCTGCGCTCTGCTGAAGCCAGTTACCTTCGGA
AAAAGAGTTGGTAGCTCTTGATCCGGCAAACAAACCACCGCTGGTAGCGGTGGTTTTTTTGTTTGCAAGC
AGCAGATTACGCGCAGAAAAAAAGGATCTCAAGAAGATCCTTTGATCTTTTCTACGGGGTCTGACGCTCA
GTGGAACGAAAACTCACGTTAAGGGATTTTGGTCATGAGATTATCAAAAAGGATCTTCACCTAGATCCTT
TTAAATTAAAAATGAAGTTTTAAATCAATCTAAAGTATATATGAGTAAACTTGGTCTGACAGTTACCAAT
GCTTAATCAGTGAGGCACCTATCTCAGCGATCTGTCTATTTCGTTCATCCATAGTTGCCTGACTCCCCGT
CGTGTAGATAACTACGATACGGGAGGGCTTACCATCTGGCCCCAGTGCTGCAATGATACCGCGAGACCCA
CGCTCACCGGCTCCAGATTTATCAGCAATAAACCAGCCAGCCGGAAGGGCCGAGCGCAGAAGTGGTCCTG
CAACTTTATCCGCCTCCATCCAGTCTATTAATTGTTGCCGGGAAGCTAGAGTAAGTAGTTCGCCAGTTAA
TAGTTTGCGCAACGTTGTTGCCATTGCTACAGGCATCGTGGTGTCACGCTCGTCGTTTGGTATGGCTTCA
TTCAGCTCCGGTTCCCAACGATCAAGGCGAGTTACATGATCCCCCATGTTGTGCAAAAAAGCGGTTAGCT
CCTTCGGTCCTCCGATCGTTGTCAGAAGTAAGTTGGCCGCAGTGTTATCACTCATGGTTATGGCAGCACT
GCATAATTCTCTTACTGTCATGCCATCCGTAAGATGCTTTTCTGTGACTGGTGAGTACTCAACCAAGTCA
TTCTGAGAATAGTGTATGCGGCGACCGAGTTGCTCTTGCCCGGCGTCAATACGGGATAATACCGCGCCAC
ATAGCAGAACTTTAAAAGTGCTCATCATTGGAAAACGTTCTTCGGGGCGAAAACTCTCAAGGATCTTACC
GCTGTTGAGATCCAGTTCGATGTAACCCACTCGTGCACCCAACTGATCTTCAGCATCTTTTACTTTCACC
AGCGTTTCTGGGTGAGCAAAAACAGGAAGGCAAAATGCCGCAAAAAAGGGAATAAGGGCGACACGGAAAT
GTTGAATACTCATACTCTTCCTTTTTCAATATTATTGAAGCATTTATCAGGGTTATTGTCTCATGAGCGG
ATACATATTTGAATGTATTTAGAAAAATAAACAAATAGGGGTTCCGCGCACATTTCCCCGAAAAGTGCCA
CCTGACGTC
Features (pLannotate 1.2.2; 25 found; start..end, strand, type, name):
     28..80      -  misc_feature   bom (fragment): basis of mobility region from pBR322
    235..614     +  enhancer       CMV enhancer: human cytomegalovirus immediate early enhancer
    615..818     +  promoter       CMV promoter: human cytomegalovirus (CMV) immediate early promoter
    814..847     +  LTR            5' LTR (truncated) (fragment): truncated 5' long terminal repeat (LTR) from HIV-1
    863..881     +  promoter       T7 promoter: promoter for bacteriophage T7 RNA polymerase
    910..1008    +  CDS            SOD2 (fragment): SODM_HUMAN - Experimental evidence at protein level: Swiss-Prot protein existence level 1. Destroys superoxide anion radicals which are normally produced within the cells and which are toxic to biological systems. From Homo sapiens (Human).
   1096..1602    +  CDS            avrXa10 (fragment): AVX10_XANOO - Experimental evidence at protein level: Swiss-Prot protein existence level 1. Avirulence protein. Induces the hypersensitive response (HR)in rice plants carrying the resistance gene Xa10. Activity depends on the presence of the core repeat domains; replacement with repeat domains from other proteins (AvrBs3 of X.euvesicatoria (AC P14727) or AvrXa7 of this organism) does not elicit the HR. Probably acts as a transcription factor in its host plant (rice) to induce plant resistance or disease. From Xanthomonas oryzae pv. oryzae.
   3199..3312    +  CDS            avrBs3 (fragment): AVRB3_XANEU - Experimental evidence at protein level: Swiss-Prot protein existence level 1. Avirulence protein. Acts as a transcription factor in C.annuum plants. In susceptible plants lacking the Bs3 resistance gene induces expression of a number of genes, including genes homologous to a family of auxin-induced genes, alpha-expansin genes, pectate lyase, anthocyanidin glucoside rhamnosyl transferase and at least one transcription factor, UPA20. Their expression leads to plant hypertrophy in mesophyll cells, probably mainly mediated by UPA20 (PubMed:17962565). In resistant plants induces the h
   3313..3453    +  CDS            dddA (fragment): DDDA_BURC1 - Experimental evidence at protein level: Swiss-Prot protein existence level 1. Toxic component of a toxin-immunity protein module, which functions as a cellular contact-dependent growth inhibition (CDI) system. CDI modules allow bacteria to communicate with and inhibit the growth of closely related neighboring bacteria in a contact-dependent fashion. Bacteria that have this module inhibit or kill bacteria without it, giving them a growth advantage. Probably specifically inhibited by cognate immunity protein DddI (Probable). The C-terminal 163 residue fragment has double-stranded DN
   3466..3714    +  CDS            UGI: UNGI_BPPB2 - Experimental evidence at protein level: Swiss-Prot protein existence level 1. This protein binds specifically and reversibly to the host uracil-DNA glycosylase, preventing removal of uracil residues from PBS2 DNA by the host uracil-excision repair system. From Bacillus phage PBS2 (Bacteriophage PBS2).
   3926..3947    +  promoter       SV40 promoter (fragment): SV40 enhancer and early promoter
   3968..4396    +  rep_origin     f1 ori (sequence partly withheld): f1 bacteriophage origin of replication; arrow indicates direction of (+) strand synthesis
   4410..4739    +  promoter       SV40 promoter: SV40 enhancer and early promoter
   4787..4834    +  promoter       EM7 promoter: synthetic bacterial promoter&nbsp
   4853..5251    +  CDS            BSD: blasticidin S deaminase; Aspergillus terreus BSD; confers resistance to blasticidin
   5252..5279    +  CDS            BleoR (fragment): antibiotic-binding protein; Sh ble from Streptoalloteichus hindustanus; confers resistance to bleomycin, phleomycin, and Zeocin™
   5289..5414    +  CDS            ble (fragment): BLE_KLEPN - Experimental evidence at protein level: Swiss-Prot protein existence level 1. Binding protein with a strong affinity to the bleomycin family of antibiotics. Binds to CL990; an antimitotic-antibiotic compound. From Klebsiella pneumoniae.
   5409..5530    +  polyA_signal   SV40 poly(A) signal: SV40 polyadenylation signal
   5603..5619    -  protein_bind   lac operator: The lac repressor binds to the lac operator to inhibit transcription in E. coli. This inhibition can be relieved by adding lactose or isopropyl-β-D-thiogalactopyranoside (IPTG). lac repressor encoded by lacI
   5627..5657    -  promoter       lac promoter: promoter for the E. coli lac operon
   5672..5693    -  protein_bind   CAP binding site: CAP binding activates transcription in the presence of cAMP. E. coli catabolite activator protein
   5706..5798    -  CDS            lacI (fragment): lac repressor; lacI; The lac repressor binds to the lac operator to inhibit transcription in E. coli. This inhibition can be relieved by adding lactose or isopropyl-β-D-thiogalactopyranoside (IPTG).
   5981..6569    -  rep_origin     ori: high-copy-number ColE1/pMB1/pBR322/pUC origin of replication
   6740..7600    -  CDS            AmpR: β-lactamase; bla; confers resistance to ampicillin, carbenicillin, and related antibiotics
   7601..7705    -  promoter       AmpR promoter: bla
