[The description below was written by a language model from this plasmid's Addgene catalogue record and pLannotate feature annotations shown in this document.]
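Description:
ND4 left TALE–G1333 DddAtox N is a 7.7 kb mammalian expression plasmid on a pCMV backbone that encodes one half of a split, TALE-targeted mitochondrial cytosine base editor. It is maintained in E. coli through a high-copy ColE1/pUC-type origin and selected with ampicillin via the bla gene. An f1 origin is also present. The annotated sequence additionally contains an SV40 early promoter/EM7 promoter cassette driving blasticidin S deaminase, followed by an SV40 polyadenylation signal, which could in principle allow blasticidin selection in mammalian cells, although the catalogue entry does not list a mammalian marker. Short bleomycin-resistance, lacI, lac promoter/operator and HIV-1 LTR matches appear to be backbone remnants.

The payload is a single fusion open reading frame driven by the CMV immediate-early enhancer and promoter, with a T7 promoter just upstream of the coding region. It begins with the mitochondrial targeting sequence of human SOD2, which directs import into the mitochondrial matrix, followed by a 3xHA epitope tag for detection (named in the insert description, not annotated in the table). Next comes a TALE DNA-binding array, flanked by Xanthomonas effector-derived N- and C-terminal regions, designed for the left-side site at the mitochondrial ND4 gene. This is fused to the N-terminal fragment of the DddA double-stranded DNA cytidine deaminase toxin domain split at G1333, and to one copy of the uracil glycosylase inhibitor UGI, which protects the uracil intermediate from excision. The split half is inactive by itself. It is intended for co-expression with a matching right-side TALE carrying the complementary DddAtox half, so that deaminase activity reassembles at the target and installs C•G-to-T•A changes in mitochondrial DNA without CRISPR components.
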