Addgene plasmid #158093: ND4 left TALE–G1333 DddAtox N
Purpose: expresses the left-side ND4 TALE–DddAtox half in mammalian cells
Depositing lab: David Liu. Depositing organization: Broad Institute. Publication: A bacterial cytidine deaminase toxin enables CRISPR-free mitochondrial base editing. Mok BY, de Moraes MH, Zeng J, Bosch DE, Kotrys AV, Raguram A, Hsu F, Radey MC, Peterson SB, Mootha VK, Mougous JD, Liu DR. Nature. 2020 Jul 8. pii: 10.1038/s41586-020-2477-4. doi: 10.1038/s41586-020-2477-4. PubMed 32641830.
Backbone
  Vector backbone: pCMV
  Vector type: Mammalian Expression
Growth in bacteria
  Bacterial resistance: Ampicillin, 100 μg/mL
  Growth temperature: 37°C
  Growth strain: DH5alpha
  Copy number: High Copy
Gene/Insert
  Gene/Insert name: SOD2 MTS–3xHA–ND4 left TALE–G1333 DddAtox-N–1xUGI
  Mutation: WT
  Cloning method: Gibson Cloning
  Sequencing primers: 5′ Unknown
Terms and licenses: Academic/Nonprofit Terms; Industry Terms: Not Available to Industry
How to cite: ND4 left TALE–G1333 DddAtox N was a gift from David Liu (Addgene plasmid # 158093 ; http://n2t.net/addgene:158093 ; RRID:Addgene_158093)
